>Addgene plasmid #209392 | pGG-TurboID-3XNLS | addgene full sequence | sequence record 418467 | Addgene NGS Result
GAAAACTCACGTTAAGGGATTTTGGTCATGAGATTATCAAAAAGGATCTTCACCTAGATCATCGGAAGAA
CGGCAACTAAGCTGCCGGGTTTGAAACACGGATGATCTCGCGGAGGGTAGCATGTTGATTGTAACGATGA
CAGAGCGTTGCTGCCTGTGATCAATTCGGGCACGAACCCAGTGGACATAAGCCTGTTCGGTTCGTAAGCT
GTAATGCAAGTAGCGTATGCGCTCACGCAACTGGTCCAGAACCTTGACCGAACGCAGCGGTGGTAACGGC
GCAGTGGCGGTTTTCATGGCTTGTTATGACTGTTTTTTTGGGGTACAGTCTATGCCTCGGGCATCCAAGC
AGCAAGCGCGTTACGCCGTGGGTCGATGTTTGATGTTATGGAGCAGCAACGATGTTACGCAGCAGGGCAG
TCGCCCTAAAACAAAGTTAAACATCATGGGGGAAGCGGTGATCGCCGAAGTATCGACTCAACTATCAGAG
GTAGTTGGCGTCATCGAGCGCCATCTCGAACCGACGTTGCTGGCCGTACATTTGTACGGCTCCGCAGTGG
ATGGCGGCCTGAAGCCACACAGTGATATTGATTTGCTGGTTACGGTGACCGTAAGGCTTGATGAAACAAC
GCGGCGAGCTTTGATCAACGACCTTTTGGAAACTTCGGCTTCCCCTGGAGAGAGCGAGATTCTCCGCGCT
GTAGAAGTCACCATTGTTGTGCACGACGACATCATTCCGTGGCGTTATCCAGCTAAGCGCGAACTGCAAT
TTGGAGAATGGCAGCGCAATGACATTCTTGCAGGTATCTTCGAGCCAGCCACGATCGACATTGATCTGGC
TATCTTGCTGACAAAAGCAAGAGAACATAGCGTTGCCTTGGTAGGTCCAGCGGCGGAGGAACTCTTTGAT
CCGGTTCCTGAACAGGATCTATTTGAGGCGCTAAATGAAACCTTAACGCTATGGAACTCGCCGCCCGACT
GGGCTGGCGATGAGCGAAATGTAGTGCTTACGTTGTCCCGCATTTGGTACAGCGCAGTAACCGGCAAAAT
CGCGCCGAAGGATGTCGCTGCCGACTGGGCAATGGAGCGCCTGCCGGCCCAGTATCAGCCCGTCATACTT
GAAGCTAGACAGGCTTATCTTGGACAAGAAGAAGATCGCTTGGCCTCGCGCGCAGATCAGTTGGAAGAAT
TTGTCCACTACGTGAAAGGCGAGATCACCAAGGTAGTCGGCAAATAATGTCTAGCTAGAAATTCGTTCAA
GCCGACGCCGCTTCGCGGCGCGGCTTAACTCAAGCGTTAGATGCACTAAGCACATAATTGCTCACAGCCA
AACTATCAGGTCAAGTCTGCTTTTATTATTTTTAAGCGTGCATAATAAGCCCTACACAAATTGGGAGATA
TATCATGCATGACCAAAATCCCTTAACGTGAGTTTTCGTTCCACTGAGCGTCAGACCCCGTAGAAAAGAT
CAAAGGATCTTCTGCCATTTTTGGGGTGAGGCCGTTCGCGGCCGAGGGGCGCAGCCCCTGGGGGGATGGG
AGCTCGGTGCCTTGATGTGGGCGCCGGCGGTCGAGTGGCGACGGCGCGGCTTGTCCGCGCCCTGGTAGAT
TGCCTGGCCGTAGGCCAGCCATTTTTGAGCGGCCAGCGGCCGCGATAGGCCGACGCGAAGCGGCGGGGCG
TAGGGAGCGCAGCGACCGAAGGGTAGGCGCTTTTTGCAGCTCTTCGGCTGTGCGCTGGCCAGACAGTTAT
GCACAGGCCAGGCGGGTTTTAAGAGTTTTAATAAGTTTTAAAGAGTTTTAGGCGGAAAAATCGCCTTTTT
TCTCTTTTATATCAGTCACTTACATGTGTGACCGGTTCCCAATGTACGGCTTTGGGTTCCCAATGTACGG
GTTCCGGTTCCCAATGTACGGCTTTGGGTTCCCAATGTACGTGCTATCCACAGGAAAGAAGCTTTTTCGA
CCTTTTTCCCCTGCTAGGGCAATTTGCCCTAGCATCTGCTCCGTACATTAGGAACCGGCGGATGCTTCGC
CCTCGATCAGGTTGCGGTAGCGCATGACTAGGATCGGGCCAGCCTGCCCCGCCTCCTCCTTCAAATCGTA
CTCCGGCAGGTCATTTGACCCGATCAGCTTGCGCACGGTGAAACAGAACTTCTTGAACTCTCCGGCGCTG
CCACTGCGTTCGTAGATCGTCTTGAACAACCATCTGGCTTCTGCCTTGCCTGCGGCGCGGCGTGCCAGGC
GGTAGAGAAAACGGCCGATGCCGGGATCGATCAAAAAGTAATCGGGGTGAACCGTCAGCACGTCCGGGTT
CTTGCCTTCTGTGATCTCGCGGTACATCCAATCAGCTAGCTCGATCTCGATGTACTCCGGCCGCCCGGTT
TCGCTCTTTACGATCTTGTAGCGGCTAATCAAGGCTTCACCCTCGGATACCGTCACCAGGCGGCCGTTCT
TGGCCTTCTTCGTACGCTGCATGGCAACGTGCGTGGTGTTTAACCGAATGCAGGTTTCTACCAGGTCGTC
TTTCTGCTTTCCGCCATCGGCTCGCCGGCAGAACTTGAGTACGTCCGCAACGTGTGGACGGAACACGCGG
CCGGGCTTGTCTCCCTTCCCTTCCCGGTATCGGTTCATGGATTCGGTTAGATGGGAAACCGCCATCAGTA
CCAGGTCGTAATCCCACACACTGGCCATGCCGGCCGGCCCTGCGGAAACCTCTACGTGCCCGTCTGGAAG
CTCGTAGCGGATCACCTCGCCAGCTCGTCGGTCACGCTTCGACAGACGGAAAACGGCCACGTCCATGATG
CTGCGACTATCGCGGGTGCCCACGTCATAGAGCATCGGAACGAAAAAATCTGGTTGCTCGTCGCCCTTGG
GCGGCTTCCTAATCGACGACGCACCGGCTGCCGGCGGTTGCCGGGATTCTTTGCGGATTCGATCAGCGGC
CGCTTGCCACGATTCACCGGGGCGTGCTTCTGCCTCGATGCGTTGCCGCTGGGCGGCCTGCGCGGCCTTC
AACTTCTCCACCAGGTCATCACCCAGCGCCGCGCCGATTTGTACCGGGCCGGATGGTTTGCGACCGCTCA
CGCCGATTCCTCGGGCTTGGGGGTTCCAGTGCCATTGCAGGGCCGGCAGACAACCCAGCCGCTTACGCCT
GGCCAACCGCCCGTTCCTCCACACATGGGGCATTCCACGGCGTCGGTGCCTGGTTGTTCTTGATTTTCCA
TGCCGCCTCCTTTAGCCGCTAAAATTCATCTACTCATTTATTCATTTGCTCATTTACTCTGGTAGCTGCG
CGATGTATTCAGATAGCAGCTCGGTAATGGTCTTGCCTTGGCGTACCGCGTACATCTTCAGCTTGGTGTG
ATCCTCCGCCGGCAACTGAAAGTTGACCCGCTTCATGGCTGGCGTGTCTGCCAGGCTGGCCAACGTTGCA
GCCTTGCTGCTGCGTGCGCTCGGACGGCCGGCACTTAGCGTGTTTGTGCTTTTGCTCATTTTCTCTTTAC
CTCATTAACTCAAATGAGTTTTGATTTAATTTCAGCGGCCAGCGCCTGGACCTCGCGGGCAGCGTCGCCC
TCGGGTTCTGATTCAAGAACGGTTGTGCCGGCGGCGGCAGTGCCTGGGTAGCTCACGCGCTGCGTGATAC
GGGACTCAAGAATGGGCAGCTCGTACCCGGCCAGCGCCTCGGCAACCTCACCGCCGATGCGCGTGCCTTT
GATCGCCCGCGACACGACAAAGGCCGCTTGTAGCCTTCCATCCGTGACCTCAATGCGCTGCTTAACCAGC
TCCACCAGGTCGGCGGTGGCCCATATGTCGTAAGGGCTTGGCTGCACCGGAATCAGCACGAAGTCGGCTG
CCTTGATCGCGGACACAGCCAAGTCCGCCGCCTGGGGCGCTCCGTCGATCACTACGAAGTCGCGCCGGCC
GATGGCCTTCACGTCGCGGTCAATCGTCGGGCGGTCGATGCCGACAACGGTTAGCGGTTGATCTTCCCGC
ACGGCCGCCCAATCGCGGGCACTGCCCTGGGGATCGGAATCGACTAACAGAACATCGGCCCCGGCGAGTT
GCAGGGCGCGGGCTAGATGGGTTGCGATGGTCGTCTTGCCTGACCCGCCTTTCTGGTTAAGTACAGCGAT
AACCTTCATGCGTTCCCCTTGCGTATTTGTTTATTTACTCATCGCATCATATACGCAGCGACCGCATGAC
GCAAGCTGTTTTACTCAAATACACATCACCTTTTTAGACGGCGGCGCTCGGTTTCTTCAGCGGCCAAGCT
GGCCGGCCAGGCCGCCAGCTTGGCATCAGACAAACCGGCCAGGATTTCATGCAGCCGCACGGCTGATGGG
CTGCCTGTATCGAGTGGTGATTTTGTGCCGAGCTGCCGGTCGGGGAGCTGTTGGCTGGCTGGTGGCAGGA
TATATTGTGGTGTAAACAAATTGACGCTTAGACAACTTAATAACACATTGCGGACGTTTTTAATGTACTG
GGGTGGATTACGGAAGACAATACGGCGGAGATTAGCCTTTTCAATTTCAGAAAGAATGCTAACCCACAGA
TGGTTAGAGAGGCTTACGCAGCACGACTCATCAAGACGATCTACCCGAGCAATAATCTCCAGGAAATCAA
ATACCTTCCCAAGAAGGTTAAAGATGCAGTCAAAAGATTCAGGACTAACTGCATCAAGAACACAGAGAAA
GATATATTTCTCAAGATCAGAAGTACTATTCCAGTATGGACGATTCAAGGCTTGCTTCACAAACCAAGGC
AAGTAATAGAGATTGGAGTCTCTAAAAAGGTAGTTCCCACTGAATCAAAGGCCATGGAGTCAAAGATTCA
AATAGAGGACCTAACAGAACTCGCCGTAAAGACTGGCGAACAGTTCATACAGAGTCTCTTACGACTCAAT
GACAAGAAGAAAATCTTCGTCAACATGGTGGAGCACGACACACTTGTCTACTCCAAAAATATCAAAGATA
CAGTCTCAGAAGAGCAAAGGGCAATTGAGACTTTTCAACAAAGGGTAATATCCGGAAACCTCCTCGGATT
CCATTGCCCAGCTATCTGTCACTTTATTGTGAAGATAGTGGAAAAGGAAGGTGGCTCCTACAAATGCCAT
CATTGCGATAAAGGAAAGGCCATCGTTGAAGATGCCTCTGCCGACAGTGGTCCCAAAGATGGACCCCCAC
CCACGAGGAGCATCGTGGAAAAAGAACACGTTCCAACCACGACTTCAAAGCAAGTGGATTGATGTGATAT
CTCCACTGACGTAAGGGATGACGCACAATCCCACTATCCTTCGCAAGACCCTTCCTCTATATAAGGAAGT
TCATTTCATTTGGAGAGAACACGCACCATGTACCCGTATGATGTTCCGGATTACGCTGGCTATCCCTACG
ACGTGCCCGACTATGCCGGGTACCCCTATGACGTCCCAGACTACGCAGCTAGCAAAGACAATACTGTGCC
TCTGAAGCTGATCGCTCTCCTGGCTAATGGCGAGTTCCATAGTGGCGAACAGCTGGGAGAAACCCTGGGC
ATGTCCAGGGCCGCTATCAACAAGCACATTCAGACTCTGCGCGACTGGGGCGTGGACGTGTTCACCGTGC
CCGGAAAGGGCTACTCTCTGCCCGAGCCTATCCCGCTGCTGAACGCTAAACAGATTCTGGGACAGCTGGA
CGGCGGGAGCGTGGCAGTCCTGCCTGTGGTCGACTCCACCAATCAGTACCTGCTGGATCGAATCGGCGAG
CTGAAGAGTGGGGATGCTTGCATTGCAGAATATCAGCAGGCAGGGAGAGGAAGCAGAGGGAGGAAATGGT
TCTCTCCTTTTGGAGCTAACCTGTACCTGAGTATGTTTTGGCGCCTGAAGCGGGGACCAGCAGCAATCGG
CCTGGGCCCGGTCATCGGAATTGTCATGGCAGAAGCGCTGCGAAAGCTGGGAGCAGACAAGGTGCGAGTC
AAATGGCCCAATGACCTGTATCTGCAGGATAGAAAGCTGGCAGGCATCCTGGTGGAGCTGGCCGGAATAA
CAGGCGATGCTGCACAGATCGTCATTGGCGCCGGGATTAACGTGGCTATGAGGCGCGTGGAGGAAAGCGT
GGTCAATCAGGGCTGGATCACACTGCAGGAAGCAGGGATTAACCTGGACAGGAATACTCTGGCCGCTACG
CTGATCCGAGAGCTGCGGGCAGCCCTGGAACTGTTCGAGCAGGAAGGCCTGGCTCCATATCTGCCACGGT
GGGAGAAGCTGGATAACTTCATCAATAGACCCGTGAAGCTGATCATTGGGGACAAAGAGATTTTCGGGAT
TAGCCGGGGGATTGATAAACAGGGAGCCCTGCTGCTGGAACAGGACGGAGTTATCAAACCCTGGATGGGC
GGAGAAATCAGTCTGCGGTCTGCCGAAAAGGAATTCAGCAGGGCCGACCCCAAGAAGAAGAGGAAGGTGG
ACCCCAAGAAGAAGAGGAAGGTGGACCCCAAGAAGAAGAGGAAGGTGTGAAAGGGCTAAGACCTAAGCTA
GCCTAGAATCGATCGTTCAAACATTTGGCAATAAAGTTTCTTAAGATTGAATCCTGTTGCCGGTCTTGCG
ATGATTATCATATAATTTCTGTTGAATTACGTTAAGCATGTAATAATTAACATGTAATGCATGACGTTAT
TTATGAGATGGGTTTTTATGATTAGAGTCCCGCAATTATACATTTAATACGCGATAGAAAACAAAATATA
GCGCGCAAACTAGGATAAATTATCGCGCGCGGTGTCATCTATGTTACTAGATCTGAGTGACCTAAGCTAG
CCTAGTGTCGGGCTTGTCTTCTCTGGTTTAAACTATCAGTGTTTGACAGGATATATTGGCGGGTAAACCT
AAGAGAAAAGAGCGTTTATTAGAATAATCGGATATTTAAAAGGGCGTGAAAAGGTTTATCCGTTCGTCCA
TTTGTATGTGCCAACCACAGGAACCGTAAAAAGGCCGCGTTGCTGGCGTTTTTCCATAGGCTCCGCCCCC
CTGACGAGCATCACAAAAATCGACGCTCAAGTCAGAGGTGGCGAAACCCGACAGGACTATAAAGATACCA
GGCGTTTCCCCCTGGAAGCTCCCTCGTGCGCTCTCCTGTTCCGACCCTGCCGCTTACCGGATACCTGTCC
GCCTTTCTCCCTTCGGGAAGCGTGGCGCTTTCTCATAGCTCACGCTGTAGGTATCTCAGTTCGGTGTAGG
TCGTTCGCTCCAAGCTGGGCTGTGTGCACGAACCCCCCGTTCAGCCCGACCGCTGCGCCTTATCCGGTAA
CTATCGTCTTGAGTCCAACCCGGTAAGACACGACTTATCGCCACTGGCAGCAGCCACTGGTAACAGGATT
AGCAGAGCGAGGTATGTAGGCGGTGCTACAGAGTTCTTGAAGTGGTGGCCTAACTACGGCTACACTAGAA
GGACAGTATTTGGTATCTGCGCTCTGCTGAAGCCAGTTACCTTCGGAAAAAGAGTTGGTAGCTCTTGATC
CGGCAAACAAACCACCGCTGGTAGCGGTGGTTTTTTTGTTTGCAAGCAGCAGATTACGCGCAGAAAAAAA
GGATCTCAAGAAGATCCTTTGATCTTTTCTACGGGGTCTGACGCTCAGTGGAAC
Features (pLannotate 1.2.2; 13 found; start..end, strand, type, name):
    184..207     +  promoter       Pc promoter (fragment): intI1 (promoter lies within the coding sequence); class 1 integron promoter
    383..439     +  CDS            GmR (fragment): gentamycin acetyltransferase; aacC1; confers resistance to gentamycin
    450..1237    +  CDS            SmR (fragment): aminoglycoside adenylyltransferase (Murphy, 1985); aadA; confers resistance to spectinomycin and streptomycin
   1482..1542    -  rep_origin     oriV (fragment): incP origin of replication
   1748..1942    -  rep_origin     pVS1 oriV: origin of replication for the Pseudomonas plasmid pVS1 (Heeb et al., 2000)
   2008..3081    -  CDS            pVS1 RepA: replication protein from the Pseudomonas plasmid pVS1 (Heeb et al., 2000)
   3510..4139    -  CDS            pVS1 StaA: stability protein from the Pseudomonas plasmid pVS1 (Heeb et al., 2000)
   4403..4427    +  misc_feature   LB T-DNA repeat: left border repeat from nopaline C58 T-DNA
   4996..5337    +  promoter       CaMV 35S promoter: strong constitutive promoter from cauliflower mosaic virus
   5444..6400    +  CDS            TurboID: mutant of the E. coli biotin ligase BioID engineered for improved catalytic efficiency (Branon et al., 2018)
   6521..6773    +  terminator     NOS terminator: nopaline synthase terminator and poly(A) signal
   6834..6858    +  misc_feature   RB T-DNA repeat: right border repeat from nopaline C58 T-DNA
   6981..7569    -  rep_origin     ori: high-copy-number ColE1/pMB1/pBR322/pUC origin of replication
