[The description below was written by a language model from this plasmid's Addgene catalogue record and pLannotate feature annotations shown in this document.]
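Description:
pGG-TurboID-3XNLS is a plant expression binary vector of about 7.6 kb, built on the LII alpha F1-2 backbone. The "pGG" prefix and the level II backbone name suggest Golden Gate assembly, but the record lists the cloning method as unknown. It carries two replication systems. A high-copy ColE1/pUC-type origin supports propagation in E. coli. The pVS1 module (oriV, RepA and the StaA stability protein) maintains the plasmid in Agrobacterium. Selection is by spectinomycin through an aadA aminoglycoside adenylyltransferase gene. The short gentamicin acetyltransferase, integron Pc promoter and incP oriV matches in the annotation are only fragments, and they appear to be remnants flanking the resistance cassette rather than working parts.

The payload lies between the nopaline-type left and right T-DNA border repeats, which define the segment Agrobacterium transfers into plant cells. There, the strong constitutive CaMV 35S promoter drives a 3XHA-TurboID-3XNLS fusion, which is terminated by the NOS terminator and polyadenylation signal. TurboID is an engineered, highly active variant of the E. coli biotin ligase BirA that biotinylates nearby proteins. The three copies of the SV40 large T antigen nuclear localization signal direct it to the nucleus, and the triple HA epitope allows immunodetection. The automated feature table annotates only the TurboID coding region. The HA and NLS elements are known from the catalogue description, and the unannotated sequence on either side of TurboID leaves room for them. The 3XHA-TurboID portion was amplified from a mammalian TurboID-NLS expression plasmid.

The construct belongs to a toolbox for TurboID-based proximity labeling in Nicotiana benthamiana and is intended for transient expression in planta. No plant selectable marker is annotated within the T-DNA, consistent with that transient use. As a nuclear-targeted TurboID with no bait protein attached, it would plausibly serve as a compartment-matched control for nuclear bait fusions, although the record does not state this role.
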