Addgene plasmid #209392: pGG-TurboID-3XNLS
Purpose: Transiently expressing TurboID fused with 3X nuclear localization signal (NLS) in planta
Depositing lab: Rosa Lozano-Durán. Depositing organization: Center for Plant Molecular Biology (ZMBP). Publication: The Ti-TAN plasmid toolbox for TurboID-based proximity labeling assays in Nicotiana benthamiana. Tan H, Zhou Y, Dinius E, Lozano-Duran R. J Integr Plant Biol. 2024 Jan 31. doi: 10.1111/jipb.13610. PubMed 38294100.
Backbone
  Vector backbone: LII alpha F1-2
  Backbone manufacturer: Parniske lab
  Vector type: Plant Expression
Growth in bacteria
  Bacterial resistance: Spectinomycin, 50 μg/mL
  Growth temperature: 37°C
  Growth strain: DH5alpha
  Copy number: High Copy
Gene/Insert
  Gene/Insert name: 3XHA-TurboID-3XNLS
  Species: (TurboID) BirA from E. coli; NLS is from simian virus 40 (SV40) large T antigen .
  Promoter: Cauliflower mosaic virus (CaMV) 35S promoter
  Cloning method: Unknown
  Sequencing primers: 5′ 35S promoter; 3′ ACCGCGCGCGATAATTTAT
Terms and licenses: Academic/Nonprofit Terms; Industry Terms: Not Available to Industry
Depositor comments: 3XHA-TurboID sequence was amplified from 3xHA-TurboID-NLS_pCDNA3 (Addgene#107171).
How to cite: pGG-TurboID-3XNLS was a gift from Rosa Lozano-Durán (Addgene plasmid # 209392 ; http://n2t.net/addgene:209392 ; RRID:Addgene_209392)
